>Addgene plasmid #147559 | pnYC-NpM-DmPAN3_349-655_T | depositor full sequence | sequence record 290006 | Full Sequence
GGTATGGCAATGAAAGACGGTGAGCTGGTGATATGGGATAGTGTTCACCCTTGTTACACCGTTTTCCATG
AGCAAACTGAAACGTTTTCATCGCTCTGGAGTGAATACCACGACGATTTCCGGCAGTTTCTACACATATA
TTCGCAAGATGTGGCGTGTTACGGTGAAAACCTGGCCTATTTCCCTAAAGGGTTTATTGAGAATATGTTT
TTCGTCTCAGCCAATCCCTGGGTGAGTTTCACCAGTTTTGATTTAAACGTGGCCAATATGGACAACTTCT
TCGCCCCCGTTTTCACCATGGGCAAATATTATACGCAAGGCGACAAGGTGCTGATGCCGCTGGCGATTCA
GGTTCATCATGCCGTCTGTGATGGCTTCCATGTCGGCAGAATGCTTAATGAATTACAACAGTACTGCGAT
GAGTGGCAGGGCGGGGCGTAATTTTTTTAAGGCAGTTATTGGTGCCCTTAAACGCCTGGTGCTACGCCTG
AATAAGTGATAATAAGCGGATGAATGGCAGAAATTCGAAAGCAAATTCGACCCGGTCGTCGGTTCAGGGC
AGGGTCGTTAAATAGCCGCTTATGTCTATTGCTGGTTTACCGGTTTATTGACTACCGGAAGCAGTGTGAC
CGTGTGCTTCTCAAATGCCTGAGGCCAGTTTGCTCAGGCTCTCCCCGTGGAGGTAATAATTGACGATATG
ATCATTTATTCTGCCTCCCAGAGCCTGATAAAAACGGTTAGCGCTTCGTTAATACAGATGTAGGTGTTCC
ACAGGGTAGCCAGCAGCATCCTGCGATGCAGATCCGGAACATAATGGTGCAGGGCGCTTGTTTCGGCGTG
GGTATGGTGGCAGGCCCCGTGGCCGGGGGACTGTTGGGCGCTGCCGGCACCTGTCCTACGAGTTGCATGA
TAAAGAAGACAGTCATAAGTGCGGCGACGATAGTCATGCCCCGCGCCCACCGGAAGGAGCTACCGGACAG
CGGTGCGGACTGTTGTAACTCAGAATAAGAAATGAGGCCGCTCATGGCGTTGACTCTCAGTCATAGTATC
GTGGTATCACCGGTTGGTTCCACTCTCTGTTGCGGGCAACTTCAGCAGCACGTAGGGGACTTCCGCGTTT
CCAGACTTTACGAAACACGGAAACCGAAGACCATTCATGTTGTTGCTCAGGTCGCAGACGTTTTGCAGCA
GCAGTCGCTTCACGTTCGCTCGCGTATCGGTGATTCATTCTGCTAACCAGTAAGGCAACCCCGCCAGCCT
AGCCGGGTCCTCAACGACAGGAGCACGATCATGCGCACCCGTGGCCAGGACCCAACGCTGCCCGAGATGC
GCCGCGTGCGGCTGCTGGAGATGGCGGACGCGATGGATATGTTCTGCCAAGGGTTGGTTTGCGCATTCAC
AGTTCTCCGCAAGAATTGATTGGCTCCAATTCTTGGAGTGGTGAATCCGTTAGCGAGGTGCCGCCGGCTT
CCATTCAGGTCGAGGTGGCCCGGCTCCATGCACCGCGACGCAACGCGGGGAGGCAGACAAGGTATAGGGC
GGCGCCTACAATCCATGCCAACCCGTTCCATGTGCTCGCCGAGGCGGCATAAATCGCCGTGACGATCAGC
GGTCCAGTGATCGAAGTTAGGCTGGTAAGAGCCGCGAGCGATCCTTGAAGCTGTCCCTGATGGTCGTCAT
CTACCTGCCTGGACAGCATGGCCTGCAACGCGGGCATCCCGATGCCGCCGGAAGCGAGAAGAATCATAAT
GGGGAAGGCCATCCAGCCTCGCGTCGCGAACGCCAGCAAGACGTAGCCCAGCGCGTCGGCCGCCATGCCG
GCGATAATGGCCTGCTTCTCGCCGAAACGTTTGGTGGCGGGACCAGTGACGAAGGCTTGAGCGAGGGCGT
GCAAGATTCCGAATACCGCAAGCGACAGGCCGATCATCGTCGCGCTCCAGCGAAAGCGGTCCTCGCCGAA
AATGACCCAGAGCGCTGCCGGCACCTGTCCTACGAGTTGCATGATAAAGAAGACAGTCATAAGTGCGGCG
ACGATAGTCATGCCCCGCGCCCACCGGAAGGAGCTGACTGGGTTGAAGGCTCTCAAGGGCATCGGTCGAC
GCTCTCCCTTATGCGACTCCTGCATTAGGAAGCAGCCCAGTAGTAGGTTGAGGCCGTTGAGCACCGCCGC
CGCAAGGAATGGTGCATGCAAGGAGATGGCGCCCAACAGTCCCCCGGCCACGGGGCCTGCCACCATACCC
ACGCCGAAACAAGCGCTCATGAGCCCGAAGTGGCGAGCCCGATCTTCCCCATCGGTGATGTCGGCGATAT
AGGCGCCAGCAACCGCACCTGTGGCGCCGGTGATGCCGGCCACGATGCGTCCGGCGTAGAGGATCAGACT
AAGATCTCGATCCCGCGAAATTAATACGACTCACTATAGGGGAATTGTGAGCGGATAACAATTCCCCACT
AGTAATAATTTTGTTTAACTTTAAGAAGGAGATATACCATGGAAACTGAAGAAGGTAAACTGGTAATCTG
GATTAACGGCGATAAAGGCTATAACGGTCTCGCTGAAGTCGGTAAGAAATTCGAGAAAGATACCGGAATT
AAAGTCACCGTTGAGCATCCGGATAAACTGGAAGAGAAATTCCCACAGGTTGCGGCAACTGGCGATGGCC
CTGACATTATCTTCTGGGCACACGACCGCTTTGGTGGCTACGCTCAATCTGGCCTGTTGGCTGAAATCAC
CCCGGACAAAGCGTTCCAGGACAAGCTGTATCCGTTTACCTGGGATGCCGTACGTTACAACGGCAAGCTG
ATTGCTTACCCGATCGCTGTTGAAGCGTTATCGCTGATTTATAACAAAGACCTGCTGCCGAACCCGCCAA
AAACCTGGGAAGAGATCCCGGCGCTGGATAAAGAACTGAAAGCGAAAGGTAAGAGCGCCCTGATGTTCAA
CCTGCAAGAACCGTACTTCACCTGGCCGCTGATTGCTGCTGACGGGGGTTATGCGTTCAAGTATGAAAAC
GGCAAGTACGACATTAAAGACGTGGGCGTGGATAACGCTGGCGCGAAAGCGGGTCTGACCTTCCTGGTTG
ACCTGATTAAAAACAAACACATGAATGCAGACACCGATTACTCCATCGCAGAAGCTGCCTTTAATAAAGG
CGAAACAGCGATGACCATCAACGGCCCGTGGGCATGGTCCAACATCGACACCAGCAAAGTGAATTATGGT
GTAACGGTACTGCCGACCTTCAAGGGTCAACCATCCAAACCGTTCGTTGGCGTGCTGAGCGCAGGTATTA
ACGCCGCCAGTCCGAACAAAGAGCTGGCAAAAGAGTTCCTCGAAAACTATCTGCTGACTGATGAAGGTCT
GGAAGCGGTTAATAAAGACAAACCGCTGGGTGCCGTAGCGCTGAAGTCTTACGAGGAAGAGTTGGCGAAA
GATCCACGTATTGCCGCCACGATGGAAAACGCCCAGAAAGGTGAAATCATGCCGAACATCCCGCAGATGT
CCGCTTTCTGGTATGCCGTGCGTACTGCGGTGATCAACGCCGCCAGCGGTCGTCAGACTGTCGATGAAGC
CCTTAAAGACGCGCAGACTGGTACCGGCAGCGGCCTGGAAGTTCTGTTCCAGGGGCCCCATATGCTCGAG
ATGCCCGACGAGATGCGCGCCGAAGTCCTCGCCCGCAACGAGATCTCTAACCTGATCATGGACGCAGCGG
AGGCTGCGCAGCACGCTCTACCGCTGGAGGTGGAGAACTACCATGCCCTGTATCCACTGGAACCGCCGGC
GCAGCCGTTGCACGCCAAGCTCACGTTCCCCGCCACCACTTATAGGGCCACGCACAACACGACGGGCTAC
AAGTACTGCCTGCGAAGAATACATGGTTTCCGCCTGCAGTCGACCAAGTGCATGACGCTGGTGGAGATGT
GGAAGAAGCTGCAGCACACGAATGTGGTACAACTGCGTGAGGTGTTCACGACGAAAGCATTTGGTGATAA
CTCTTTAGTATTAGTGTACGACTATCATCCCGGCTCACAAACATTACTGGCCAAATACTTCACTCCGGCG
CCAGAGACCAACGGGTACACTGATCCATTCCAAGGCGAGGCCCGCCCCTTCAGTCATAAGAGTAACATGC
AGCGAACGAGCAATGGACCGCTGCTACCGGAGGCCACCATCTGGTCGATCATCATGCAGCTGACCGCCGG
CTTAAAAGCCATCCACCATGCCGGTCTTGCCTGCAAGGTTCTGGATCCCACAAAGATTATAGTGACGGGC
AAGCGTGTACGGTTTAGCTCATGCTGCATTTCGGATATAACGCAATTCGATCCGAATGCATCCAATCCCT
TGGCGCTGGTTAATATGCATCAGCAGGACGATCTGACCGCTTTGGGTCGCTTAGTATTAGCTTTGGCCTG
CCGCTGTCTTCAATCCGTGCAACGCGACAATGTCCAGTCCAGCATCGATATGGTCACGCGAAACTACTCC
ACCGATCTGCGAAACTTTATTGTTTACCTCTTCACCACCAATAATCGTCGCTCCGTGACCGACCTGATGC
CGATGATTGGTTAGCCTAGGAGATCCGGCTGCTAACAAAGCCCGAAAGGAAGCTGAGTTGGCTGCTGCCA
CCGCTGAGCAATAACTAGCATAACCCCTTGGGGCCTCTAAACGGGTCTTGAGGGGTTTTTTGCTGAAAGG
AGGAACTATATCCGGATATCCCGCAAGAGGCCCGGCAGTACCGGCATAACCAAGCCTATGCCTACAGCAT
CCAGGGTGACGGTGCCGAGGATGACGATGAGCGCATTGTTAGATTTCATACACGGTGCCTGACTGCGTTA
GCAATTTAACTGTGATAAACTACCGCATTAAAGCTTATCGATGATAAGCTGTCAAACATGAGAATTACAA
CTTATATCGTATGGGGCTGACTTCAGGTGCTACATTTGAAGAGATAAATTGCACTGAAATCAAGAAATAT
TTTATCTGATTAATAAGATGATCTTCTTGAGATCGTTTTGGTCTGCGCGTAATCTCTTGCTCTGAAAACG
AAAAAACCGCCTTGCAGGGCGGTTTTTCGAAGGTTCTCTGAGCTACCAACTCTTTGAACCGAGGTAACTG
GCTTGGAGGAGCGCAGTCACCAAAACTTGTCCTTTCAGTTTAGCCTTAACCGGCGCATGACTTCAAGACT
AACTCCTCTAAATCAATTACCAGTGGCTGCTGCCAGTGGTGCTTTTGCATGTCTTTCCGGGTTGGACTCA
AGACGATAGTTACCGGATAAGGCGCAGCGGTCGGACTGAACGGGGGGTTCGTGCATACAGTCCAGCTTGG
AGCGAACTGCCTACCCGGAACTGAGTGTCAGGCGTGGAATGAGACAAACGCGGCCATAACAGCGGAATGA
CACCGGTAAACCGAAAGGCAGGAACAGGAGAGCGCACGAGGGAGCCGCCAGGGGGAAACGCCTGGTATCT
TTATAGTCCTGTCGGGTTTCGCCACCACTGATTTGAGCGTCAGATTTCGTGATGCTTGTCAGGGGGGCGG
AGCCTATGGAAAAACGGCTTTGCCGCGGCCCTCTCACTTCCCTGTTAAGTATCTTCCTGGCATCTTCCAG
GAAATCTCCGCCCCGTTCGTAAGCCATTTCCGCTCGCCGCAGTCGAACGACCGAGCGTAGCGAGTCAGTG
AGCGAGGAAGCGGAATATATCCTGTATCACATATTCTGCTGACGCACCGGTGCAGCCTTTTTTCTCCTGC
CACATGAAGCACTTCACTGACACCCTCATCAGTGCCAACATAGTAAGCCAGTATACACTCCCCTAGCGCT
GATGTCCGGCGGTGCTTTTGCCGTTACGCACCACCCCGTCAGTAGCTGAACAGGAGGGACAGCTGATAGA
AACAGAAGCCACTGGAGCACCTCAAAAACACCATCATACACTAAATCAGTAAGTTGGCAGCATCACCCGA
CGCACTTTGCGCCGAATAAATACCTGTGACGGAAGATCACTTCGCAGAATAAATAAATCCTGGTGTCCCT
GTTGATACCGGGAAGCCCTGGGCCAACTTTTGGCGAAAATGAGACGTTGATCGGCACGTAAGAGGTTCCA
ACTTTCACCATAATGAAATAAGATCACTACCGGGCGTATTTTTTGAGTTATCGAGATTTTCAGGAGCTAA
GGAAGCTAAAATGGAGAAAAAAATCACTGGATATACCACCGTTGATATATCCCAATGGCATCGTAAAGAA
CATTTTGAGGCATTTCAGTCAGTTGCTCAATGTACCTATAACCAGACCGTTCAGCTGGATATTACGGCCT
TTTTAAAGACCGTAAAGAAAAATAAGCACAAGTTTTATCCGGCCTTTATTCACATTCTTGCCCGCCTGAT
GAATGCTCATCCGGAATTC
Features (pLannotate 1.2.2; 18 found; start..end, strand, type, name):
    739..834     -  CDS            resD (fragment): REDF_ECOLI - Also known as D. Protein inferred from homology: Swiss-Prot protein existence level 3. Acts as a repressor of transcription and as a site-specific resolvase that cleaves at the RfsF site. From Escherichia coli (strain K12).
    824..881     +  CDS            TcR (fragment): tetracycline efflux protein; tet; confers resistance to tetracycline
    878..971     -  CDS            TcR (fragment): tetracycline efflux protein; tet; confers resistance to tetracycline
   1475..2375    -  CDS            TcR (fragment): tetracycline efflux protein; tet; confers resistance to tetracycline
   2402..2420    +  promoter       T7 promoter: promoter for bacteriophage T7 RNA polymerase
   2421..2445    +  protein_bind   lac operator: The lac repressor binds to the lac operator to inhibit transcription in E. coli. This inhibition can be relieved by adding lactose or isopropyl-β-D-thiogalactopyranoside (IPTG). lac repressor encoded by lacI
   2460..2482    +  RBS            RBS: efficient ribosome binding site from bacteriophage T7 gene 10 (Olins and Rangwala, 1989)
   2493..3589    +  CDS            MBP (fragment): maltose binding protein from E. coli; malE (mutated); This version of the gene does not encode a signal sequence, so MBP will remain in the cytosol.
   3611..4561    +  CDS            PAN3 (fragment): PAN3_DROME - Experimental evidence at protein level: Swiss-Prot protein existence level 1. Regulatory subunit of the poly(A)-nuclease (PAN) deadenylation complex, one of two cytoplasmic mRNA deadenylases involved in general and miRNA-mediated mRNA turnover. PAN specifically shortens poly(A) tails of RNA and the activity is stimulated by poly(A)-binding protein (PABP). PAN deadenylation is followed by rapid degradation of the shortened mRNA tails by the CCR4-NOT complex. Deadenylated mRNAs are then degraded by two alternative mechanisms, namely exosome-mediated 3'-5' exonucleolytic degradation,
   4578..4627    +  CDS            SET1 (fragment): solubility-enhancement tag derived from T7 phage gene 10B
   4635..4682    +  terminator     T7 terminator: transcription terminator for bacteriophage T7 RNA polymerase
   4705..4809    -  CDS            TcR (fragment): tetracycline efflux protein; tet; confers resistance to tetracycline
   4857..4885    -  promoter       tet promoter: E. coli promoter for tetracycline efflux protein gene
   4997..5542    +  rep_origin     p15A ori: Plasmids containing the medium-copy-number p15A origin of replication can be propagated in E. coli cells that contain a second plasmid with the ColE1 origin.
   5630..5685    +  rep_origin     RSF ori (fragment): Plasmids containing the RSF 1030 origin of replication can be propagated in E. coli cells that contain additional plasmids with compatible origins.
   5804..5947    -  mobile_element IS1 (fragment): prokaryotic transposable element IS1
   6068..6170    +  promoter       cat promoter: promoter of the E. coli cat gene encoding chloramphenicol acetyltransferase
   6171..441     +  CDS            CmR (across the origin): chloramphenicol acetyltransferase; cat; confers resistance to chloramphenicol
