[The description below was written by a language model from this plasmid's Addgene catalogue record and pLannotate feature annotations shown in this document.]
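Description:
pnYC-NpM-DmPAN3_349-655_T is a 6,389 nt bacterial expression plasmid for producing a fragment of the Drosophila melanogaster PAN3 protein (residues 349–655, from gene CG11486) in E. coli. The catalogue lists the backbone as unknown, but the annotated features point to a pACYC-like architecture. It has a p15A origin of replication, a chloramphenicol acetyltransferase gene under its own cat promoter, and several disrupted remnants of a tetracycline resistance gene and its promoter flanking the expression cassette. This suggests the cassette was inserted into the former TcR locus. Selection is by chloramphenicol and the plasmid is recorded as low copy. The p15A origin is compatible with ColE1-type plasmids, so the vector could be co-transformed with a second plasmid for co-expression of binding partners, although the record does not state that use.

The expression cassette is driven by a T7 promoter with an adjacent lac operator and the phage T7 gene 10 ribosome binding site, giving IPTG-inducible transcription in hosts that supply T7 RNA polymerase. No lacI gene is annotated on the plasmid. The open reading frame begins with a signal-sequence-less, cytosolic maltose binding protein, which serves as an N-terminal solubility and affinity tag, followed by the PAN3 fragment. A short downstream match to a T7 gene 10B-derived sequence and a T7 terminator close the cassette. No protease cleavage site between MBP and PAN3 is annotated. PAN3 is the regulatory subunit of the PAN2–PAN3 deadenylase complex involved in mRNA poly(A) tail shortening. The associated publication concerns the structure of the PAN3 pseudokinase and its interactions with PAN2 and GW182 proteins, consistent with recombinant protein production for structural and biochemical work.
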