Addgene plasmid #147559: pnYC-NpM-DmPAN3_349-655_T
Purpose: Bacterial Expression of DmPAN3_349-655
Depositing lab: Elisa Izaurralde. Depositing organization: Max Planck Institute for Developmental Biology. Publication: Structure of the PAN3 pseudokinase reveals the basis for interactions with the PAN2 deadenylase and the GW182 proteins. Christie M, Boland A, Huntzinger E, Weichenrieder O, Izaurralde E. Mol Cell. 2013 Aug 8;51(3):360-73. doi: 10.1016/j.molcel.2013.07.011. PubMed 23932717.
Backbone
  Vector backbone: Unknown
  Vector type: Bacterial Expression
Growth in bacteria
  Bacterial resistance: Chloramphenicol, 25 μg/mL
  Growth temperature: 37°C
  Growth strain: DH5alpha
  Copy number: Low Copy
Gene/Insert
  Gene/Insert name: DmPAN3_349-655
  Species: D. melanogaster (fly)
  Entrez Gene: CG11486 (a.k.a. Dmel_CG11486, Dmel\CG11486, PAN3)
  Cloning method: Unknown
Terms and licenses: Academic/Nonprofit Terms; Industry Terms: Not Available to Industry
Depositor comments: ORF extracted from NCBI: LD14901. Plasmids from this collection were made available to the research community and donated after the lab closed. Please note that the sequence provided by the depositing laboratory may be theoretical/predicted or based on Sanger sequencing results. There may be discrepancies between sequencing results obtained by Addgene and the depositor sequence. If an Addgene verified sequence is not available, please contact before placing your order to request that our lab fully sequence the plasmid.
How to cite: pnYC-NpM-DmPAN3_349-655_T was a gift from Elisa Izaurralde (Addgene plasmid # 147559 ; http://n2t.net/addgene:147559 ; RRID:Addgene_147559)
